LOCUS       Exported 6201 bp ds-DNA circular SYN 12-MAY-2021
DEFINITION  Allows the integration of Myc ArC Long in the genome and
            Tet-inducible expression..
ACCESSION   .
VERSION     .
KEYWORDS    pcDNA5 FRT TO Myc ArC Long WT
SOURCE      synthetic DNA construct
  ORGANISM  synthetic DNA construct
REFERENCE   1 (bases 1 to 6201)
  AUTHORS   Girdler F, Gascoigne KE, Eyers PA, Hartmuth S, Crafter C, Foote KM,
            Keen NJ, Taylor SS
  TITLE     Validating Aurora B as an anti-cancer drug target.
  JOURNAL   J Cell Sci. 2006 Sep 1;119(Pt 17):3664-75. Epub 2006 Aug 15.
  PUBMED    16912073
REFERENCE   2 (bases 1 to 6201)
  AUTHORS   .
  TITLE     Direct Submission
  JOURNAL   Exported May 12, 2021 from SnapGene Server 1.1.58
            http://www.snapgene.com
FEATURES             Location/Qualifiers
     source          1..6201
                     /organism="synthetic DNA construct"
                     /mol_type="other DNA"
     primer_bind     complement(44..63)
                     /label=pRS-marker
                     /note="pRS vectors, use to sequence yeast selectable
                     marker"
     enhancer        235..614
                     /label=CMV enhancer
                     /note="human cytomegalovirus immediate early enhancer"
     promoter        615..818
                     /label=CMV promoter
                     /note="human cytomegalovirus (CMV) immediate early
                     promoter"
     primer_bind     769..789
                     /label=CMV-F
                     /note="Human CMV immediate early promoter, forward primer"
     protein_bind    820..838
                     /gene="tetO"
                     /label=tet operator
                     /bound_moiety="tetracycline repressor TetR"
                     /note="bacterial operator O2 for the tetR and tetA genes"
     protein_bind    841..859
                     /gene="tetO"
                     /label=tet operator
                     /bound_moiety="tetracycline repressor TetR"
                     /note="bacterial operator O2 for the tetR and tetA genes"
     primer_bind     869..893
                     /label=LNCX
                     /note="Human CMV promoter, forward primer"
     CDS             1154..1183
                     /codon_start=1
                     /product="Myc (human c-Myc proto-oncogene) epitope tag"
                     /label=Myc
                     /translation="EQKLISEEDL"
     CDS             1820..1831
                     /codon_start=1
                     /product="Factor Xa recognition and cleavage site"
                     /label=Factor Xa site
                     /translation="IEGR"
     primer_bind     complement(2153..2170)
                     /label=BGH-rev
                     /note="Bovine growth hormone terminator, reverse primer.
                     Also called BGH reverse"
     polyA_signal    2159..2383
                     /label=bGH poly(A) signal
                     /note="bovine growth hormone polyadenylation signal"
     primer_bind     complement(2516..2535)
                     /label=F1ori-R
                     /note="F1 origin, reverse primer"
     protein_bind    2667..2714
                     /label=FRT
                     /bound_moiety="FLP recombinase from the Saccharomyces
                     cerevisiae 2u plasmid"
                     /note="FLP-mediated recombination occurs in the 8-bp core
                     sequence TCTAGAAA (Turan and Bode, 2011)."
     CDS             2722..3744
                     /codon_start=1
                     /gene="aph(4)-Ia"
                     /product="aminoglycoside phosphotransferase from E. coli"
                     /label=HygR
                     /note="confers resistance to hygromycin"
                     /translation="KKPELTATSVEKFLIEKFDSVSDLMQLSEGEESRAFSFDVGGRGY
                     VLRVNSCADGFYKDRYVYRHFASAALPIPEVLDIGEFSESLTYCISRRAQGVTLQDLPE
                     TELPAVLQPVAEAMDAIAAADLSQTSGFGPFGPQGIGQYTTWRDFICAIADPHVYHWQT
                     VMDDTVSASVAQALDELMLWAEDCPEVRHLVHADFGSNNVLTDNGRITAVIDWSEAMFG
                     DSQYEVANIFFWRPWLACMEQQTRYFERRHPELAGSPRLRAYMLRIGLDQLYQSLVDGN
                     FDDAAWAQGRCDAIVRSGAGTVGRTQIARRSAAVWTDGCVEVLADSGNRRPSTRPRAKE
                     "
     polyA_signal    3874..3995
                     /label=SV40 poly(A) signal
                     /note="SV40 polyadenylation signal"
     primer_bind     complement(3911..3930)
                     /label=SV40pA-R
                     /note="SV40 polyA, reverse primer"
     primer_bind     3965..3984
                     /label=EBV-rev
                     /note="SV40 polyA terminator, reverse primer"
     primer_bind     complement(4044..4060)
                     /label=M13 rev
                     /note="common sequencing primer, one of multiple similar
                     variants"
     primer_bind     complement(4044..4060)
                     /label=M13 Reverse
                     /note="In lacZ gene. Also called M13-rev"
     primer_bind     complement(4057..4079)
                     /label=M13/pUC Reverse
                     /note="In lacZ gene"
     protein_bind    4068..4084
                     /label=lac operator
                     /bound_moiety="lac repressor encoded by lacI"
                     /note="The lac repressor binds to the lac operator to
                     inhibit transcription in E. coli. This inhibition can be
                     relieved by adding lactose or
                     isopropyl-beta-D-thiogalactopyranoside (IPTG)."
     promoter        complement(4092..4122)
                     /label=lac promoter
                     /note="promoter for the E. coli lac operon"
     protein_bind    4137..4158
                     /label=CAP binding site
                     /bound_moiety="E. coli catabolite activator protein"
                     /note="CAP binding activates transcription in the presence
                     of cAMP."
     primer_bind     complement(4275..4292)
                     /label=L4440
                     /note="L4440 vector, forward primer"
     rep_origin      complement(4446..5034)
                     /direction=LEFT
                     /label=ori
                     /note="high-copy-number ColE1/pMB1/pBR322/pUC origin of
                     replication"
     primer_bind     complement(4526..4545)
                     /label=pBR322ori-F
                     /note="pBR322 origin, forward primer"
     CDS             complement(5205..6065)
                     /codon_start=1
                     /gene="bla"
                     /product="beta-lactamase"
                     /label=AmpR
                     /note="confers resistance to ampicillin, carbenicillin, and
                     related antibiotics"
                     /translation="MSIQHFRVALIPFFAAFCLPVFAHPETLVKVKDAEDQLGARVGYI
                     ELDLNSGKILESFRPEERFPMMSTFKVLLCGAVLSRIDAGQEQLGRRIHYSQNDLVEYS
                     PVTEKHLTDGMTVRELCSAAITMSDNTAANLLLTTIGGPKELTAFLHNMGDHVTRLDRW
                     EPELNEAIPNDERDTTMPVAMATTLRKLLTGELLTLASRQQLIDWMEADKVAGPLLRSA
                     LPAGWFIADKSGAGERGSRGIIAALGPDGKPSRIVVIYTTGSQATMDERNRQIAEIGAS
                     LIKHW"
     primer_bind     5828..5847
                     /label=Amp-R
                     /note="Ampicillin resistance gene, reverse primer"
     promoter        complement(6066..6170)
                     /gene="bla"
                     /label=AmpR promoter
ORIGIN
        1 gacggatcgg gagatctccc gatcccctat ggtgcactct cagtacaatc tgctctgatg
       61 ccgcatagtt aagccagtat ctgctccctg cttgtgtgtt ggaggtcgct gagtagtgcg
      121 cgagcaaaat ttaagctaca acaaggcaag gcttgaccga caattgcatg aagaatctgc
      181 ttagggttag gcgttttgcg ctgcttcgcg atgtacgggc cagatatacg cgttgacatt
      241 gattattgac tagttattaa tagtaatcaa ttacggggtc attagttcat agcccatata
      301 tggagttccg cgttacataa cttacggtaa atggcccgcc tggctgaccg cccaacgacc
      361 cccgcccatt gacgtcaata atgacgtatg ttcccatagt aacgccaata gggactttcc
      421 attgacgtca atgggtggag tatttacggt aaactgccca cttggcagta catcaagtgt
      481 atcatatgcc aagtacgccc cctattgacg tcaatgacgg taaatggccc gcctggcatt
      541 atgcccagta catgacctta tgggactttc ctacttggca gtacatctac gtattagtca
      601 tcgctattac catggtgatg cggttttggc agtacatcaa tgggcgtgga tagcggtttg
      661 actcacgggg atttccaagt ctccacccca ttgacgtcaa tgggagtttg ttttggcacc
      721 aaaatcaacg ggactttcca aaatgtcgta acaactccgc cccattgacg caaatgggcg
      781 gtaggcgtgt acggtgggag gtctatataa gcagagctct ccctatcagt gatagagatc
      841 tccctatcag tgatagagat cgtcgacgag ctcgtttagt gaaccgtcag atcgcctgga
      901 gacgccatcc acgctgtttt gacctccata gaagacaccg ggaccgatcc agcctccgga
      961 ctctagcgtt taaacttaag cttggtaccc cggggaattc ggcagatccc gaggtccgac
     1021 agcgcccggc ccagatcccc acgcctgcca ggagcaagcc gagagccagc cggccggcgc
     1081 actccgactc cgagcagtct ctgtccttcg acccgagccc cgcgcccttt ccgggacccc
     1141 tgccccgcgg atggagcaga agctcatctc agaagaagac ctcgagggat ccagctcccc
     1201 cagagctgtg gtgcagctgg gcaaagctca acctgcaggc gaagagttgg ctacagcaaa
     1261 ccaaacagcc cagcagccca gcagcccagc catgcggcgc ctcacagtcg atgactttga
     1321 aatcgggcgt cccctgggca aggggaaatt tgggaatgtg tacctggctc ggctcaagga
     1381 aagccatttc attgtggccc tgaaggttct cttcaagtcg cagatagaga aggaaggact
     1441 ggagcaccag ctgcgccggg aaattgagat ccaggctcat ctacaacacc ccaatatcct
     1501 gcgcctgtat aactatttcc atgatgcacg ccgggtgtac ctgattctgg aatatgctcc
     1561 aaggggtgag ctctacaagg agctgcagaa aagcgagaaa ttagatgaac agcgcacagc
     1621 cacgataata gaggagttgg cagatgccct gacctactgc catgacaaga aagtgattca
     1681 cagagatatt aagccagaga acctgctgct ggggttcagg ggtgaggtga agattgcaga
     1741 ttttggctgg tctgtgcaca ccccctccct gaggaggaag acaatgtgtg ggacactgga
     1801 ctacttgccg ccagaaatga ttgaggggag aacatatgat gaaaaggtgg atttgtggtg
     1861 cattggagtg ctctgctatg agctgctggt gggatatcca ccctttgaga gcgcctccca
     1921 cagtgagact tacagacgca tcctcaaggt agatgtgagg tttccactat caatgcctct
     1981 gggggcccgg gacttgattt ccaggcttct cagataccag cccttggaga gactgcccct
     2041 ggcccagatc ctgaagcacc cctgggttca ggcccactcc cgaagggtgc tgcctccctg
     2101 tgctcagatg gcttcctgag cggccgcggg cccgtttaaa cccgctgatc agcctcgact
     2161 gtgccttcta gttgccagcc atctgttgtt tgcccctccc ccgtgccttc cttgaccctg
     2221 gaaggtgcca ctcccactgt cctttcctaa taaaatgagg aaattgcatc gcattgtctg
     2281 agtaggtgtc attctattct ggggggtggg gtggggcagg acagcaaggg ggaggattgg
     2341 gaagacaata gcaggcatgc tggggatgcg gtgggctcta tggcttctga ggcggaaaga
     2401 accagctggg gctctagggg gtatccccnn nnnnnnnnnn nnnnnnnnnn nnnnnnnnnn
     2461 nnnnnnnnnn nnnnnnnnnn nnnnnnnnnn nnnnnnnnnn nnnnnnnnnn nnnnnnnnnn
     2521 nnnnnnnnnn nnnnnnnnnn nnnnnnnnnn nncnnnnnnn nnnnnnnnnn nnnnnnnnnn
     2581 nnnnnnnnnn nnnnnnnnnn nnnnnnnnnn nnnnnnnnnn nnnnnnnnnn nnnnnnnnnn
     2641 nnnnagggtg atggttcacg tacctagaag ttcctattcc gaagttccta ttctctagaa
     2701 agtataggaa cttccttggc caaaaagcct gaactcaccg cgacgtctgt cgagaagttt
     2761 ctgatcgaaa agttcgacag cgtctccgac ctgatgcagc tctcggaggg cgaagaatct
     2821 cgtgctttca gcttcgatgt aggagggcgt ggatatgtcc tgcgggtaaa tagctgcgcc
     2881 gatggtttct acaaagatcg ttatgtttat cggcactttg catcggccgc gctcccgatt
     2941 ccggaagtgc ttgacattgg ggaattcagc gagagcctga cctattgcat ctcccgccgt
     3001 gcacagggtg tcacgttgca agacctgcct gaaaccgaac tgcccgctgt tctgcagccg
     3061 gtcgcggagg ccatggatgc gatcgctgcg gccgatctta gccagacgag cgggttcggc
     3121 ccattcggac cgcaaggaat cggtcaatac actacatggc gtgatttcat atgcgcgatt
     3181 gctgatcccc atgtgtatca ctggcaaact gtgatggacg acaccgtcag tgcgtccgtc
     3241 gcgcaggctc tcgatgagct gatgctttgg gccgaggact gccccgaagt ccggcacctc
     3301 gtgcacgcgg atttcggctc caacaatgtc ctgacggaca atggccgcat aacagcggtc
     3361 attgactgga gcgaggcgat gttcggggat tcccaatacg aggtcgccaa catcttcttc
     3421 tggaggccgt ggttggcttg tatggagcag cagacgcgct acttcgagcg gaggcatccg
     3481 gagcttgcag gatcgccgcg gctccgggcg tatatgctcc gcattggtct tgaccaactc
     3541 tatcagagct tggttgacgg caatttcgat gatgcagctt gggcgcaggg tcgatgcgac
     3601 gcaatcgtcc gatccggagc cgggactgtc gggcgtacac aaatcgcccg cagaagcgcg
     3661 gccgtctgga ccgatggctg tgtagaagta ctcgccgata gtggaaaccg acgccccagc
     3721 actcgtccga gggcaaagga atagcacgta ctacgagatt tcgattccac cgccgccttc
     3781 tatgaaaggt tgggcttcgg aatcgttttc cgggacgccg gctggatgat cctccagcgc
     3841 ggggatctca tgctggagtt cttcgcccac cccaacttgt ttattgcagc ttataatggt
     3901 tacaaataaa gcaatagcat cacaaatttc acaaataaag catttttttc actgcattct
     3961 agttgtggtt tgtccaaact catcaatgta tcttatcatg tctgtatacc gtcgacctct
     4021 agctagagct tggcgtaatc atggtcatag ctgtttcctg tgtgaaattg ttatccgctc
     4081 acaattccac acaacatacg agccggaagc ataaagtgta aagcctgggg tgcctaatga
     4141 gtgagctaac tcacattaat tgcgttgcgc tcactgcccg ctttccagtc gggaaacctg
     4201 tcgtgccagc tgcattaatg aatcggccaa cgcgcgggga gaggcggttt gcgtattggg
     4261 cgctcttccg cttcctcgct cactgactcg ctgcgctcgg tcgttcggct gcggcgagcg
     4321 gtatcagctc actcaaaggc ggtaatacgg ttatccacag aatcagggga taacgcagga
     4381 aagaacatgt gagcaaaagg ccagcaaaag gccaggaacc gtaaaaaggc cgcgttgctg
     4441 gcgtttttcc ataggctccg cccccctgac gagcatcaca aaaatcgacg ctcaagtcag
     4501 aggtggcgaa acccgacagg actataaaga taccaggcgt ttccccctgg aagctccctc
     4561 gtgcgctctc ctgttccgac cctgccgctt accggatacc tgtccgcctt tctcccttcg
     4621 ggaagcgtgg cgctttctca tagctcacgc tgtaggtatc tcagttcggt gtaggtcgtt
     4681 cgctccaagc tgggctgtgt gcacgaaccc cccgttcagc ccgaccgctg cgccttatcc
     4741 ggtaactatc gtcttgagtc caacccggta agacacgact tatcgccact ggcagcagcc
     4801 actggtaaca ggattagcag agcgaggtat gtaggcggtg ctacagagtt cttgaagtgg
     4861 tggcctaact acggctacac tagaagaaca gtatttggta tctgcgctct gctgaagcca
     4921 gttaccttcg gaaaaagagt tggtagctct tgatccggca aacaaaccac cgctggtagc
     4981 ggtggttttt ttgtttgcaa gcagcagatt acgcgcagaa aaaaaggatc tcaagaagat
     5041 cctttgatct tttctacggg gtctgacgct cagtggaacg aaaactcacg ttaagggatt
     5101 ttggtcatga gattatcaaa aaggatcttc acctagatcc ttttaaatta aaaatgaagt
     5161 tttaaatcaa tctaaagtat atatgagtaa acttggtctg acagttacca atgcttaatc
     5221 agtgaggcac ctatctcagc gatctgtcta tttcgttcat ccatagttgc ctgactcccc
     5281 gtcgtgtaga taactacgat acgggagggc ttaccatctg gccccagtgc tgcaatgata
     5341 ccgcgagacc cacgctcacc ggctccagat ttatcagcaa taaaccagcc agccggaagg
     5401 gccgagcgca gaagtggtcc tgcaacttta tccgcctcca tccagtctat taattgttgc
     5461 cgggaagcta gagtaagtag ttcgccagtt aatagtttgc gcaacgttgt tgccattgct
     5521 acaggcatcg tggtgtcacg ctcgtcgttt ggtatggctt cattcagctc cggttcccaa
     5581 cgatcaaggc gagttacatg atcccccatg ttgtgcaaaa aagcggttag ctccttcggt
     5641 cctccgatcg ttgtcagaag taagttggcc gcagtgttat cactcatggt tatggcagca
     5701 ctgcataatt ctcttactgt catgccatcc gtaagatgct tttctgtgac tggtgagtac
     5761 tcaaccaagt cattctgaga atagtgtatg cggcgaccga gttgctcttg cccggcgtca
     5821 atacgggata ataccgcgcc acatagcaga actttaaaag tgctcatcat tggaaaacgt
     5881 tcttcggggc gaaaactctc aaggatctta ccgctgttga gatccagttc gatgtaaccc
     5941 actcgtgcac ccaactgatc ttcagcatct tttactttca ccagcgtttc tgggtgagca
     6001 aaaacaggaa ggcaaaatgc cgcaaaaaag ggaataaggg cgacacggaa atgttgaata
     6061 ctcatactct tcctttttca atattattga agcatttatc agggttattg tctcatgagc
     6121 ggatacatat ttgaatgtat ttagaaaaat aaacaaatag gggttccgcg cacatttccc
     6181 cgaaaagtgc cacctgacgt c
//
