[The description below was written by a language model from this plasmid's Addgene catalogue record and the feature table of its GenBank file.]
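Description:
pcDNA5 FRT TO Myc ArC Long WT is a 6.2 kb mammalian expression plasmid built on the Invitrogen pcDNA5/FRT/TO backbone. It is designed for site-specific genomic integration and tetracycline-inducible expression of human Aurora C kinase (AURKC). It is maintained in E. coli through a high-copy ColE1/pUC-type origin and selected with ampicillin via the beta-lactamase gene.

The expression cassette uses the human CMV immediate early enhancer and promoter followed by two tandem tet operator (TetO2) sites. In cells that express the Tet repressor, transcription is held off until tetracycline or doxycycline releases the repressor. Downstream lies an N-terminal Myc epitope tag fused to the Aurora C coding sequence, and the cassette ends with the bovine growth hormone polyadenylation signal. The feature table does not annotate the Aurora C open reading frame itself, only the Myc tag and a short motif flagged as a Factor Xa site within the insert region, which may simply be an automated sequence match. The name indicates a wild-type "long" form of the protein, but the record does not define this further.

After the cassette, an FRT site sits directly upstream of a hygromycin resistance gene with an SV40 polyadenylation signal, and no promoter is annotated for this gene. In this type of system, FLP recombinase inserts the plasmid into a matching FRT site in the host genome, which places the hygromycin gene under a resident promoter so that only correct integrants become resistant. This yields isogenic stable lines with inducible expression of Myc-tagged Aurora C. The associated publication concerns the validation of Aurora B as an anti-cancer drug target.
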