Addgene plasmid #59809: pcDNA5 FRT TO Myc ArC Long WT
Purpose: Allows the integration of Myc ArC Long in the genome and Tet-inducible expression.
Depositing lab: Stephen Taylor. Depositing organization: University of Manchester. Publication: Validating Aurora B as an anti-cancer drug target. Girdler F, Gascoigne KE, Eyers PA, Hartmuth S, Crafter C, Foote KM, Keen NJ, Taylor SS. J Cell Sci. 2006 Sep 1;119(Pt 17):3664-75. Epub 2006 Aug 15. 10.1242/jcs.03145 PubMed 16912073.
Backbone
  Vector backbone: pcDNA5/FRT/TO
  Backbone manufacturer: Invitrogen
  Vector type: Mammalian Expression
  Selectable markers: Hygromycin
Growth in bacteria
  Bacterial resistance: Ampicillin, 100 μg/mL
  Growth temperature: 37°C
  Growth strain: DH5alpha
  Copy number: High Copy
Gene/Insert
  Gene/Insert name: Aurora C
  Species: H. sapiens (human)
  Entrez Gene: AURKC (a.k.a. AIE2, AIK3, ARK3, AurC, HEL-S-90, SPGF5, STK13, aurora-C)
  Promoter: hybrid human cytomegalovirus (CMV)/TetO2 promoter
  Tag / fusion protein: Myc (N terminal on insert)
  Cloning method: Unknown
  Sequencing primers: 5′ CMV-F; 3′ BGH-rev
Terms and licenses: Academic/Nonprofit Terms; Industry Terms: Not Available to Industry
How to cite: pcDNA5 FRT TO Myc ArC Long WT was a gift from Stephen Taylor (Addgene plasmid # 59809 ; http://n2t.net/addgene:59809 ; RRID:Addgene_59809)
