>Addgene plasmid #59809 | pcDNA5 FRT TO Myc ArC Long WT | addgene partial sequence | sequence record 96614 | CMV-F 5'-CGCAAATGGGCGGTAGGCGTG-3'
TATCAGTGATAGAGATCTCCCTATCAGTGATAGAGATCGTCGACGAGCTCGTTTAGTGAACCGTCAGATC
GCCTGGAGACGCCATCCACGCTGTTTTGACCTCCATAGAAGACACCGGGACCGATCCAGCCTCCGGACTC
TAGCGTTTAAACTTAAGCTTGGTACCCCGGGGAATTCGGCAGATCCCGAGGTCCGACAGCGCCCGGCCCA
GATCCCCACGCCTGCCAGGAGCAAGCCGAGAGCCAGCCGGCCGGCGCACTCCGACTCCGAGCAGTCTCTG
TCCTTCGACCCGAGCCCCGCGCCCTTTCCGGGACCCCTGCCCCGCGGATGGAGCAGAAGCTCATCTCAGA
AGAAGACCTCGAGGGATCCAGCTCCCCCAGAGCTGTGGTGCAGCTGGGCAAAGCTCAACCTGCAGGCGAA
GAGTTGGCTACAGCAAACCAAACAGCCCAGCAGCCCAGCAGCCCAGCCATGCGGCGCCTCACAGTCGATG
ACTTTGAAATCGGGCGTCCCCTGGGCAAGGGGAAATTTGGGAATGTGTACCTGGCTCGGCTCAAGGAAAG
CCATTTCATTGTGGCCCTGAAGGTTCTCTTCAAGTCGCAGATAGAGAAGGAAGGACTGGAGCACCAGCTG
CGCCGGGAAATTGAGATCCAGGCTCATCTACAACACCCCAATATCCTGCGCCTGTATAACTATTTCCATG
ATGCACGCCGGGTGTACCTGATTCTGGAATATGCTCCAA
