>Addgene plasmid #59809 | pcDNA5 FRT TO Myc ArC Long WT | addgene partial sequence | sequence record 96615 | BGH-rev 5'-TAGAAGGCACAGTCGAGG-3'
GGAAGCCATCTGAGCACAGGGAGGCAGCACCCTTCGGGAGTGGGCCTGAACCCAGGGGTGCTTCAGGATC
TGGGCCAGGGGCAGTCTCTCCAAGGGCTGGTATCTGAGAAGCCTGGAAATCAAGTCCCGGGCCCCCAGAG
GCATTGATAGTGGAAACCTCACATCTACCTTGAGGATGCGTCTGTAAGTCTCACTGTGGGAGGCGCTCTC
AAAGGGTGGATATCCCACCAGCAGCTCATAGCAGAGCACTCCAATGCACCACAAATCCACCTTTTCATCA
TATGTTCTCCCCTCAATCATTTCTGGCGGCAAGTAGTCCAGTGTCCCACACATTGTCTTCCTCCTCAGGG
AGGGGGTGTGCACAGACCAGCCAAAATCTGCAATCTTCACCTCACCCCTGAACCCCAGCAGCAGGTTCTC
TGGCTTAATATCTCTGTGAATCACTTTCTTGTCATGGCAGTAGGTCAGGGCATCTGCCAACTCCTCTATT
ATCGTGGCTGTGCGCTGTTCATCTAATTTCTCGCTTTTCTGCAGCTCCTTGTAGAGCTCACCCCTTGGAG
CATATTCCAGAATCAGGTACACCCGGCGTGCATCATGGAAATAGTTATACAGGCGCAGGATATTGGGGTG
TTGTAGATGAGCCTGGATCTCAATTTCCCGGCGCAGCTGGTGCTCCAGTCCTTCCTTCTCTATCTGCGAC
TTGAAGAGAACCTTCA
